>Addgene plasmid #15879 | pISH-V2rc | depositor partial sequence | sequence record 8417 | Author sequence
GTAGACCAGTGTGTGAAGTGTCCAGAGAGTCATTATGCAAATACAGAGAAGAGCAACTGCTATCAAAAGT
CTGTGAGCTTTCTGGGCTATGAAGACCCTTTGGGGATGGCTCTAGCCAGCATAGCTTTGTGCTTATCTGC
ACTAACTGCCTTTGTTATTGGCATATTTGTGAAACACAAAGACACTCCTATTGTTAAGGCCAATAATCAA
GCTCTGAGTTACACTTTGCTCATCACACTCAAATTCTGTTTCCTATGTTCTTTGAACTTCATTGGTCAGC
CCAACACAGTTGCCTGCATCCTTCAGCAGACCACCTTTGCAGTTGCTTTCACTATGGCTCTTGCCACTGT
GTTGGCCAAAGCTATCACTGTGGTTCTTGCCTTTAAGGTCAGTTTTCCAGGGAGAATGGTAAGGTGGCTA
ATGATATCAAGGGGTCCAAACTATATCATTCCTATCTGCACCCTGATCCAACTTCTTCTTTGTGGAATAT
GGATGGCAATATCTCCACCATACATTGACCAAGATGCTCATATTGAACATGGTCACATCATCATTTTGTG
CAACAAGGGCTCAGCTGTTGCCTTCCACTCTGTCCTGGGATACCTCTGCTTCTTGGCCCTTGGGAGTTAT
ACCATGGCCTTCTTGTCAAGAAATTTGCCTGATACATTCAACGAATCCAAATTTATCTCACTAAGTATGC
TGGTATTCTTCTGTGTCTGGATCACCTTTCTTCCTGTCTACCACAGCACTAAAGGGAAAG
