>Addgene plasmid #15879 | pISH-V2rc | addgene partial sequence | sequence record 22614 | T7 5'-TAATACGACTCACTATAGGG-3'
GGCGGCCGCGGGAATTCGATTCTTTCCCTTTAGTGCTGTGGTAGACAGGAAGAAAGGTGATCCAGACACA
GAAGAATACCAGCATACTTAGTGAGATAAATTTGGATTCGTTGAATGTATCAGGCAAATTTCTTGACAAG
AAGGCCATGGTATAACTCCCAAGGGCCAAGAAGCAGAGGTATCCCAGGACAGAGTGGAAGGCAACAGCTG
AGCCCTTGTTGCACAAAATGATGATGTGACCATGTTCAATATGAGCATCTTGGTCAATGTATGGTGGAGA
TATTGCCATCCATATTCCACAAAGAAGAAGTTGGATCAGGGTGCAGATAGGAATGATATAGTTTGGACCC
CTTGATATCATTAGCCACCTTACCATTCTCCCTGGAAAACTGACCTTAAAGGCAAGAACCACAGTGATAG
CTTTGGCCAACACAGTGGCAAGAGCCATAGTGAAAGCAACTGCAAAGGTGGTCTGCTGAAGGATGCAGGC
AACTGTGTTGGGCTGACCAATGAAGTTCAAAGAACATAGGAAACAGAATTTGAGTGTGATGAGCAAAGTG
TAACTCAGAGCTTGATTATTGGCCTTAACAATAGGAGTGTCTTTGTGTTTCACAAATATGCCAATAACAA
AGGCAGTTAGTGCAGATAAGCACAAAGCTATGCTGGCTAGAGCCATCCCCAAAGGGTCTTCATAGCCCAG
AAAGCTCACAGACTTTTGATAGCAGTTGCTCTTCTCTGTATTTGCATAATGACTCTCTGGACACTTCACA
CACTGGTCTACAATCACTAGTGAATTCGCGCCGCCTGCAGGTCGACCATATGGG
