[The description below was written by a language model from this plasmid's Addgene catalogue record.]
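Description:
pISH-V2rc is a bacterial cloning plasmid built on the pGEM-T Easy backbone (about 3.0 kb) that carries a roughly 760 bp fragment of mouse V2rc, a member of the V2R family of vomeronasal receptor genes. It is maintained as a high-copy plasmid in standard E. coli cloning strains and is selected with ampicillin. No feature table accompanies the record, so the exact boundaries of the insert, which part of the V2rc transcript it represents, and the specific restriction sites used for cloning are not stated.

The construct serves as a template for in vitro transcription rather than for protein expression. In pGEM-T Easy the cloning site is flanked by opposing SP6 and T7 bacteriophage RNA polymerase promoters, which also serve here as the sequencing primer sites (SP6 on the 5′ side of the insert, T7 on the 3′ side). This arrangement allows either strand of the insert to be transcribed into RNA, depending on which polymerase is used. According to the depositor's note, linearising the plasmid with SpeI and transcribing with T7 RNA polymerase gives a run-off transcript that is antisense to V2rc mRNA. The "ISH" in the name fits this use: labelled antisense riboprobes made from the plasmid are intended for in situ hybridisation to detect V2rc-expressing cells. The associated study examined combinatorial coexpression of neural and immune multigene families in mouse vomeronasal sensory neurons. The record does not describe a procedure for making a sense control probe, although the SP6 promoter would in principle allow transcription of the opposite strand.
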