Addgene plasmid #15879: pISH-V2rc
Depositing lab: Peter Mombaerts. Depositing organization: Rockefeller University. Publication: Combinatorial coexpression of neural and immune multigene families in mouse vomeronasal sensory neurons. Ishii T, Hirota J, Mombaerts P. Curr Biol. 2003 Mar 4. 13(5):394-400. 10.1016/S0960-9822(03)00092-7 PubMed 12620187.
Backbone
  Vector backbone: pGEM-T Easy
  Backbone size w/o insert (bp): 3015
Growth in bacteria
  Bacterial resistance: Ampicillin, 100 μg/mL
  Growth temperature: 37°C
  Growth strain: DH5alpha
  Copy number: High Copy
Gene/Insert
  Gene/Insert name: V2rc
  Species: M. musculus (mouse)
  Insert size (bp): 760
  Cloning method: Restriction Enzyme
  Sequencing primers: 5′ SP6; 3′ T7
Terms and licenses: Academic/Nonprofit Terms; Industry Terms: Not Available to Industry
Depositor comments: SpeI digestion and T7 RNA polymerase for antisense probe
How to cite: pISH-V2rc was a gift from Peter Mombaerts (Addgene plasmid # 15879 ; http://n2t.net/addgene:15879 ; RRID:Addgene_15879)
